Addgene plasmid #122233: pLKO-PHB-8
Purpose: Expresses shRNA targeting the coding sequence of human PHB
Depositing lab: Alex Kentsis. Depositing organization: Memorial Sloan-Kettering Cancer Center. Publication: Prohibitin is a prognostic marker and therapeutic target to block chemotherapy resistance in Wilms' tumor. Ortiz MV, Ahmed S, Burns M, Henssen AG, Hollmann TJ, MacArthur I, Gunasekera S, Gaewsky L, Bradwin G, Ryan J, Letai A, He Y, Naranjo A, Chi YY, LaQuaglia M, Heaton T, Cifani P, Dome JS, Gadd S, Perlman E, Mullen E, Steen H, Kentsis A. JCI Insight. 2019 Aug 8;4(15). pii: 127098. doi: 10.1172/jci.insight.127098. eCollection 2019 Aug 8. PubMed 31391345.
Backbone
  Vector backbone: pLKO.1
  Backbone size w/o insert (bp): 7000
  Vector type: Mammalian Expression, Lentiviral, RNAi
  Selectable markers: Puromycin
Growth in bacteria
  Bacterial resistance: Ampicillin, 100 μg/mL
  Growth temperature: 37°C
  Growth strain: NEB Stable
  Copy number: High Copy
Gene/Insert
  Gene/Insert name: shRNA targeting PHB (see partial depositor seq) (alt names: shRNA TRCN0000029208; shPHB8)
  gRNA/shRNA sequence: CDS
  Species: H. sapiens (human)
  Entrez Gene: PHB1 (a.k.a. BAP32, HEL-215, HEL-S-54e, PHB)
  Cloning method: Restriction Enzyme; 5′ cloning site AgeI (not destroyed); 3′ cloning site EcoRI (not destroyed)
  Sequencing primers: 5′ LKO.1 5'
Terms and licenses: Academic/Nonprofit Terms; Industry Terms: Not Available to Industry
How to cite: pLKO-PHB-8 was a gift from Alex Kentsis (Addgene plasmid # 122233 ; http://n2t.net/addgene:122233 ; RRID:Addgene_122233)
