[The description below was written by a language model from this plasmid's Addgene catalogue record and pLannotate feature annotations shown in this document.]
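Description:
pLKO-PHB-8 is a lentiviral RNAi plasmid built on the pLKO.1 backbone that expresses a short hairpin RNA directed against the coding sequence of human prohibitin (PHB, also known as PHB1). The hairpin, also referred to as shPHB8 and corresponding to a TRC library clone, was inserted between the AgeI and EcoRI sites, both of which are retained. This places it immediately downstream of the human U6 promoter, an RNA polymerase III promoter suited to producing short, defined transcripts that are processed into siRNA by the cell. The hairpin itself is not annotated as a separate feature in the table, but the gap between the U6 promoter and the cPPT/CTS element is where it would sit.

The transfer cassette has a typical third-generation, self-inactivating design. An RSV promoter fused to a truncated HIV-1 5' LTR drives genomic RNA production in packaging cells, followed by the Ψ packaging signal with a partial gag sequence, the Rev response element for nuclear export, and the cPPT/CTS. The 3' LTR carries a ΔU3 deletion that inactivates LTR promoter activity after integration. A human PGK promoter drives the puromycin N-acetyltransferase gene, allowing selection of stably transduced mammalian cells. An SV40 poly(A) signal and SV40 origin lie outside the LTRs.

In bacteria the roughly 7.1 kb plasmid is maintained at high copy through a ColE1/pUC-type origin with ampicillin resistance, and it also carries an f1 origin. Short lac, lacZα and RSF origin matches are backbone remnants. The construct is used for stable PHB knockdown, and was deposited in connection with work on prohibitin and chemotherapy resistance in Wilms' tumor.
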