Features (pLannotate 1.2.2; 26 found; start..end, strand, type, name):
      1..67      +  rep_origin     RSF ori (fragment): Plasmids containing the RSF 1030 origin of replication can be propagated in E. coli cells that contain additional plasmids with compatible origins.
     69..161     +  CDS            lacI (fragment): lac repressor; lacI; The lac repressor binds to the lac operator to inhibit transcription in E. coli. This inhibition can be relieved by adding lactose or isopropyl-β-D-thiogalactopyranoside (IPTG).
    174..195     +  protein_bind   CAP binding site: CAP binding activates transcription in the presence of cAMP. E. coli catabolite activator protein
    210..240     +  promoter       lac promoter: promoter for the E. coli lac operon
    248..264     +  protein_bind   lac operator: The lac repressor binds to the lac operator to inhibit transcription in E. coli. This inhibition can be relieved by adding lactose or isopropyl-β-D-thiogalactopyranoside (IPTG). lac repressor encoded by lacI
    309..327     +  promoter       T3 promoter: promoter for bacteriophage T3 RNA polymerase
    355..581     +  promoter       RSV promoter: Rous sarcoma virus enhancer/promoter
    582..762     +  LTR            5' LTR (truncated): truncated 5' long terminal repeat (LTR) from HIV-1
    809..934     +  misc_feature   HIV-1 Ψ: packaging signal of human immunodeficiency virus type 1
    918..1281    +  CDS            HIV-1 gag (fragment): gag protein from human immunodeficiency virus 1; gag
   1427..1660    +  misc_feature   RRE: The Rev response element (RRE) of HIV-1 allows for Rev-dependent mRNA export from the nucleus to the cytoplasm.
   2037..2137    +  CDS            Rev (fragment): human immunodeficiency virus 1 (HIV-1) Rev protein; rev; enhances nuclear export of unspliced and incompletely spliced viral mRNAs
   2187..2427    +  promoter       U6 promoter: RNA polymerase III promoter for human U6 snRNA
   2531..2648    +  misc_feature   cPPT/CTS: central polypurine tract and central termination sequence of HIV-1
   2697..3207    +  promoter       hPGK promoter: human phosphoglycerate kinase 1 promoter
   3229..3828    +  CDS            PuroR: puromycin N-acetyltransferase; pac from Streptomyces alboniger; confers resistance to puromycin
   3871..3954    +  CDS            nef (fragment): NEF_HV1Z2 - Experimental evidence at protein level: Swiss-Prot protein existence level 1. Extracellular Nef protein targets CD4(+) T-lymphocytes for apoptosis by interacting with CXCR4 surface receptors. From Human immunodeficiency virus type 1 group M subtype D (isolate Z2/CDC-Z34) (HIV-1).
   3956..4189    +  LTR            3' LTR (ΔU3): self-inactivating 3' long terminal repeat (LTR) from HIV-1
   4261..4382    +  polyA_signal   SV40 poly(A) signal: SV40 polyadenylation signal
   4422..4557    +  rep_origin     SV40 ori: SV40 origin of replication
   4578..4596    -  promoter       T7 promoter: promoter for bacteriophage T7 RNA polymerase
   4604..4759    +  CDS            lacZα (fragment): LacZα fragment of β-galactosidase; lacZ fragment
   4764..5192    +  rep_origin     f1 ori (sequence partly withheld): f1 bacteriophage origin of replication; arrow indicates direction of (+) strand synthesis
   5245..5349    +  promoter       AmpR promoter: bla
   5350..6210    +  CDS            AmpR: β-lactamase; bla; confers resistance to ampicillin, carbenicillin, and related antibiotics
   6381..6969    +  rep_origin     ori: high-copy-number ColE1/pMB1/pBR322/pUC origin of replication
>Addgene plasmid #122233 | pLKO-PHB-8 | addgene full sequence | sequence record 241998 | Addgene NGS Result
TGAGCTGATACCGCTCGCCGCAGCCGAACGACCGAGCGCAGCGAGTCAGTGAGCGAGGAAGCGGAAGAGC
GCCCAATACGCAAACCGCCTCTCCCCGCGCGTTGGCCGATTCATTAATGCAGCTGGCACGACAGGTTTCC
CGACTGGAAAGCGGGCAGTGAGCGCAACGCAATTAATGTGAGTTAGCTCACTCATTAGGCACCCCAGGCT
TTACACTTTATGCTTCCGGCTCGTATGTTGTGTGGAATTGTGAGCGGATAACAATTTCACACAGGAAACA
GCTATGACCATGATTACGCCAAGCGCGCAATTAACCCTCACTAAAGGGAACAAAAGCTGGAGCTGCAAGC
TTAATGTAGTCTTATGCAATACTCTTGTAGTCTTGCAACATGGTAACGATGAGTTAGCAACATGCCTTAC
AAGGAGAGAAAAAGCACCGTGCATGCCGATTGGTGGAAGTAAGGTGGTACGATCGTGCCTTATTAGGAAG
GCAACAGACGGGTCTGACATGGATTGGACGAACCACTGAATTGCCGCATTGCAGAGATATTGTATTTAAG
TGCCTAGCTCGATACATAAACGGGTCTCTCTGGTTAGACCAGATCTGAGCCTGGGAGCTCTCTGGCTAAC
TAGGGAACCCACTGCTTAAGCCTCAATAAAGCTTGCCTTGAGTGCTTCAAGTAGTGTGTGCCCGTCTGTT
GTGTGACTCTGGTAACTAGAGATCCCTCAGACCCTTTTAGTCAGTGTGGAAAATCTCTAGCAGTGGCGCC
CGAACAGGGACTTGAAAGCGAAAGGGAAACCAGAGGAGCTCTCTCGACGCAGGACTCGGCTTGCTGAAGC
GCGCACGGCAAGAGGCGAGGGGCGGCGACTGGTGAGTACGCCAAAAATTTTGACTAGCGGAGGCTAGAAG
GAGAGAGATGGGTGCGAGAGCGTCAGTATTAAGCGGGGGAGAATTAGATCGCGATGGGAAAAAATTCGGT
TAAGGCCAGGGGGAAAGAAAAAATATAAATTAAAACATATAGTATGGGCAAGCAGGGAGCTAGAACGATT
CGCAGTTAATCCTGGCCTGTTAGAAACATCAGAAGGCTGTAGACAAATACTGGGACAGCTACAACCATCC
CTTCAGACAGGATCAGAAGAACTTAGATCATTATATAATACAGTAGCAACCCTCTATTGTGTGCATCAAA
GGATAGAGATAAAAGACACCAAGGAAGCTTTAGACAAGATAGAGGAAGAGCAAAACAAAAGTAAGACCAC
CGCACAGCAAGCGGCCGCTGATCTTCAGACCTGGAGGAGGAGATATGAGGGACAATTGGAGAAGTGAATT
ATATAAATATAAAGTAGTAAAAATTGAACCATTAGGAGTAGCACCCACCAAGGCAAAGAGAAGAGTGGTG
CAGAGAGAAAAAAGAGCAGTGGGAATAGGAGCTTTGTTCCTTGGGTTCTTGGGAGCAGCAGGAAGCACTA
TGGGCGCAGCGTCAATGACGCTGACGGTACAGGCCAGACAATTATTGTCTGGTATAGTGCAGCAGCAGAA
CAATTTGCTGAGGGCTATTGAGGCGCAACAGCATCTGTTGCAACTCACAGTCTGGGGCATCAAGCAGCTC
CAGGCAAGAATCCTGGCTGTGGAAAGATACCTAAAGGATCAACAGCTCCTGGGGATTTGGGGTTGCTCTG
GAAAACTCATTTGCACCACTGCTGTGCCTTGGAATGCTAGTTGGAGTAATAAATCTCTGGAACAGATTTG
GAATCACACGACCTGGATGGAGTGGGACAGAGAAATTAACAATTACACAAGCTTAATACACTCCTTAATT
GAAGAATCGCAAAACCAGCAAGAAAAGAATGAACAAGAATTATTGGAATTAGATAAATGGGCAAGTTTGT
GGAATTGGTTTAACATAACAAATTGGCTGTGGTATATAAAATTATTCATAATGATAGTAGGAGGCTTGGT
AGGTTTAAGAATAGTTTTTGCTGTACTTTCTATAGTGAATAGAGTTAGGCAGGGATATTCACCATTATCG
TTTCAGACCCACCTCCCAACCCCGAGGGGACCCGACAGGCCCGAAGGAATAGAAGAAGAAGGTGGAGAGA
GAGACAGAGACAGATCCATTCGATTAGTGAACGGATCTCGACGGTATCGATCACGAGACTAGCCTCGAGC
GGCCGCCCCCTTCACCGAGGGCCTATTTCCCATGATTCCTTCATATTTGCATATACGATACAAGGCTGTT
AGAGAGATAATTGGAATTAATTTGACTGTAAACACAAAGATATTAGTACAAAATACGTGACGTAGAAAGT
AATAATTTCTTGGGTAGTTTGCAGTTTTAAAATTATGTTTTAAAATGGACTATCATATGCTTACCGTAAC
TTGAAAGTATTTCGATTTCTTGGCTTTATATATCTTGTGGAAAGGACGAAACACCGGGAGTTCACAGAAG
CGGTGGAACTCGAGTTCCACCGCTTCTGTGAACTCTTTTTAATTCTCGACCTCGAGACAAATGGCAGTAT
TCATCCACAATTTTAAAAGAAAAGGGGGGATTGGGGGGTACAGTGCAGGGGAAAGAATAGTAGACATAAT
AGCAACAGACATACAAACTAAAGAATTACAAAAACAAATTACAAAAATTCAAAATTTTCGGGTTTATTAC
AGGGACAGCAGAGATCCACTTTGGCCGCGGCTCGAGGGGGTTGGGGTTGCGCCTTTTCCAAGGCAGCCCT
GGGTTTGCGCAGGGACGCGGCTGCTCTGGGCGTGGTTCCGGGAAACGCAGCGGCGCCGACCCTGGGTCTC
GCACATTCTTCACGTCCGTTCGCAGCGTCACCCGGATCTTCGCCGCTACCCTTGTGGGCCCCCCGGCGAC
GCTTCCTGCTCCGCCCCTAAGTCGGGAAGGTTCCTTGCGGTTCGCGGCGTGCCGGACGTGACAAACGGAA
GCCGCACGTCTCACTAGTACCCTCGCAGACGGACAGCGCCAGGGAGCAATGGCAGCGCGCCGACCGCGAT
GGGCTGTGGCCAATAGCGGCTGCTCAGCAGGGCGCGCCGAGAGCAGCGGCCGGGAAGGGGCGGTGCGGGA
GGCGGGGTGTGGGGCGGTAGTGTGGGCCCTGTTCCTGCCCGCGCGGTGTTCCGCATTCTGCAAGCCTCCG
GAGCGCACGTCGGCAGTCGGCTCCCTCGTTGACCGAATCACCGACCTCTCTCCCCAGGGGGATCCACCGG
AGCTTACCATGACCGAGTACAAGCCCACGGTGCGCCTCGCCACCCGCGACGACGTCCCCAGGGCCGTACG
CACCCTCGCCGCCGCGTTCGCCGACTACCCCGCCACGCGCCACACCGTCGATCCGGACCGCCACATCGAG
CGGGTCACCGAGCTGCAAGAACTCTTCCTCACGCGCGTCGGGCTCGACATCGGCAAGGTGTGGGTCGCGG
ACGACGGCGCCGCGGTGGCGGTCTGGACCACGCCGGAGAGCGTCGAAGCGGGGGCGGTGTTCGCCGAGAT
CGGCCCGCGCATGGCCGAGTTGAGCGGTTCCCGGCTGGCCGCGCAGCAACAGATGGAAGGCCTCCTGGCG
CCGCACCGGCCCAAGGAGCCCGCGTGGTTCCTGGCCACCGTCGGCGTCTCGCCCGACCACCAGGGCAAGG
GTCTGGGCAGCGCCGTCGTGCTCCCCGGAGTGGAGGCGGCCGAGCGCGCCGGGGTGCCCGCCTTCCTGGA
GACCTCCGCGCCCCGCAACCTCCCCTTCTACGAGCGGCTCGGCTTCACCGTCACCGCCGACGTCGAGGTG
CCCGAAGGACCGCGCACCTGGTGCATGACCCGCAAGCCCGGTGCCTGACGCCCGCCCCACGACCCGCAGC
GCCCGACCGAAAGGAGCGCACGACCCCATGCATCGGTACCTTTAAGACCAATGACTTACAAGGCAGCTGT
AGATCTTAGCCACTTTTTAAAAGAAAAGGGGGGACTGGAAGGGCTAATTCACTCCCAACGAAGACAAGAT
CTGCTTTTTGCTTGTACTGGGTCTCTCTGGTTAGACCAGATCTGAGCCTGGGAGCTCTCTGGCTAACTAG
GGAACCCACTGCTTAAGCCTCAATAAAGCTTGCCTTGAGTGCTTCAAGTAGTGTGTGCCCGTCTGTTGTG
TGACTCTGGTAACTAGAGATCCCTCAGACCCTTTTAGTCAGTGTGGAAAATCTCTAGCAGTAGTAGTTCA
TGTCATCTTATTATTCAGTATTTATAACTTGCAAAGAAATGAATATCAGAGAGTGAGAGGAACTTGTTTA
TTGCAGCTTATAATGGTTACAAATAAAGCAATAGCATCACAAATTTCACAAATAAAGCATTTTTTTCACT
GCATTCTAGTTGTGGTTTGTCCAAACTCATCAATGTATCTTATCATGTCTGGCTCTAGCTATCCCGCCCC
TAACTCCGCCCATCCCGCCCCTAACTCCGCCCAGTTCCGCCCATTCTCCGCCCCATGGCTGACTAATTTT
TTTTATTTATGCAGAGGCCGAGGCCGCCTCGGCCTCTGAGCTATTCCAGAAGTAGTGAGGAGGCTTTTTT
GGAGGCCTAGGGACGTACCCAATTCGCCCTATAGTGAGTCGTATTACGCGCGCTCACTGGCCGTCGTTTT
ACAACGTCGTGACTGGGAAAACCCTGGCGTTACCCAACTTAATCGCCTTGCAGCACATCCCCCTTTCGCC
AGCTGGCGTAATAGCGAAGAGGCCCGCACCGATCGCCCTTCCCAACAGTTGCGCAGCCTGAATGGCGAAT
GGG
[124 nt withheld, positions 4764-4887]
C
[91 nt withheld, positions 4889-4979]
A
[49 nt withheld, positions 4981-5029]
CCTTTGACGTTGGAGTCCACGTTCTTT
[37 nt withheld, positions 5057-5093]
ACCCTATCTCGGTCTATTCTTTTGATTTATAAGGGATTTTGCCGATTTCGGCCTATTGGTTAAAAAATGA
GCTGATTTAACAAAAATTTAACGCGAATTTTAACAAAATATTAACGCTTACAATTTAGGTGGCACTTTTC
GGGGAAATGTGCGCGGAACCCCTATTTGTTTATTTTTCTAAATACATTCAAATATGTATCCGCTCATGAG
ACAATAACCCTGATAAATGCTTCAATAATATTGAAAAAGGAAGAGTATGAGTATTCAACATTTCCGTGTC
GCCCTTATTCCCTTTTTTGCGGCATTTTGCCTTCCTGTTTTTGCTCACCCAGAAACGCTGGTGAAAGTAA
AAGATGCTGAAGATCAGTTGGGTGCACGAGTGGGTTACATCGAACTGGATCTCAACAGCGGTAAGATCCT
TGAGAGTTTTCGCCCCGAAGAACGTTTTCCAATGATGAGCACTTTTAAAGTTCTGCTATGTGGCGCGGTA
TTATCCCGTATTGACGCCGGGCAAGAGCAACTCGGTCGCCGCATACACTATTCTCAGAATGACTTGGTTG
AGTACTCACCAGTCACAGAAAAGCATCTTACGGATGGCATGACAGTAAGAGAATTATGCAGTGCTGCCAT
AACCATGAGTGATAACACTGCGGCCAACTTACTTCTGACAACGATCGGAGGACCGAAGGAGCTAACCGCT
TTTTTGCACAACATGGGGGATCATGTAACTCGCCTTGATCGTTGGGAACCGGAGCTGAATGAAGCCATAC
CAAACGACGAGCGTGACACCACGATGCCTGTAGCAATGGCAACAACGTTGCGCAAACTATTAACTGGCGA
ACTACTTACTCTAGCTTCCCGGCAACAATTAATAGACTGGATGGAGGCGGATAAAGTTGCAGGACCACTT
CTGCGCTCGGCCCTTCCGGCTGGCTGGTTTATTGCTGATAAATCTGGAGCCGGTGAGCGTGGGTCTCGCG
GTATCATTGCAGCACTGGGGCCAGATGGTAAGCCCTCCCGTATCGTAGTTATCTACACGACGGGGAGTCA
GGCAACTATGGATGAACGAAATAGACAGATCGCTGAGATAGGTGCCTCACTGATTAAGCATTGGTAACTG
TCAGACCAAGTTTACTCATATATACTTTAGATTGATTTAAAACTTCATTTTTAATTTAAAAGGATCTAGG
TGAAGATCCTTTTTGATAATCTCATGACCAAAATCCCTTAACGTGAGTTTTCGTTCCACTGAGCGTCAGA
CCCCGTAGAAAAGATCAAAGGATCTTCTTGAGATCCTTTTTTTCTGCGCGTAATCTGCTGCTTGCAAACA
AAAAAACCACCGCTACCAGCGGTGGTTTGTTTGCCGGATCAAGAGCTACCAACTCTTTTTCCGAAGGTAA
CTGGCTTCAGCAGAGCGCAGATACCAAATACTGTTCTTCTAGTGTAGCCGTAGTTAGGCCACCACTTCAA
GAACTCTGTAGCACCGCCTACATACCTCGCTCTGCTAATCCTGTTACCAGTGGCTGCTGCCAGTGGCGAT
AAGTCGTGTCTTACCGGGTTGGACTCAAGACGATAGTTACCGGATAAGGCGCAGCGGTCGGGCTGAACGG
GGGGTTCGTGCACACAGCCCAGCTTGGAGCGAACGACCTACACCGAACTGAGATACCTACAGCGTGAGCT
ATGAGAAAGCGCCACGCTTCCCGAAGGGAGAAAGGCGGACAGGTATCCGGTAAGCGGCAGGGTCGGAACA
GGAGAGCGCACGAGGGAGCTTCCAGGGGGAAACGCCTGGTATCTTTATAGTCCTGTCGGGTTTCGCCACC
TCTGACTTGAGCGTCGATTTTTGTGATGCTCGTCAGGGGGGCGGAGCCTATGGAAAAACGCCAGCAACGC
GGCCTTTTTACGGTTCCTGGCCTTTTGCTGGCCTTTTGCTCACATGTTCTTTCCTGCGTTATCCCCTGAT
TCTGTGGATAACCGTATTACCGCCTTTGAG
