>Addgene plasmid #122233 | pLKO-PHB-8 | depositor partial sequence | sequence record 233731 | shRNA
CCGGGAGTTCACAGAAGCGGTGGAACTCGAGTTCCACCGCTTCTGTGAACTCTTTTT
